>Addgene plasmid #159700 | R725-X20-566: His6-MBP-tev-Avi-Hs.LGALS3 | addgene full sequence | sequence record 327136 | Addgene NGS Result
TTAATACGACTCACTATAGGGGAATTGTGAGCGGATAACAATTCCCCTCTAGAAATAATTTTGTTTAACT
TTAAGAAGGAGATATACATATGAGATCCCATCACCATCACCATCACGGCAAAATCGAAGAAGGTAAACTG
GTAATCTGGATTAACGGCGATAAAGGCTATAACGGTCTCGCTGAAGTCGGTAAGAAATTCGAGAAAGATA
CCGGAATTAAAGTCACCGTTGAGCATCCGGATAAACTGGAAGAGAAATTCCCACAGGTTGCGGCAACTGG
CGATGGCCCTGACATTATCTTCTGGGCACACGACCGCTTTGGTGGCTACGCTCAATCTGGCCTGTTGGCT
GAAATCACCCCGGACAAAGCGTTCCAGGACAAGCTGTATCCGTTTACCTGGGATGCCGTACGTTACAACG
GCAAGCTGATTGCTTACCCGATCGCTGTTGAAGCGTTATCGCTGATTTATAACAAAGATCTGCTGCCGAA
CCCGCCAAAAACCTGGGAAGAGATCCCGGCGCTGGATAAAGAACTGAAAGCGAAAGGTAAGAGCGCGCTG
ATGTTCAACCTGCAAGAACCGTACTTCACCTGGCCGCTGATTGCTGCTGACGGGGGTTATGCGTTCAAGT
ATGAAAACGGCAAGTACGACATTAAAGACGTGGGCGTGGATAACGCTGGCGCGAAAGCGGGTCTGACCTT
CCTGGTTGACCTGATTAAAAACAAACACATGAATGCAGACACCGATTACTCCATCGCAGAAGCTGCCTTT
AATAAAGGCGAAACAGCGATGACCATCAACGGCCCGTGGGCATGGTCCAACATCGACACCAGCAAAGTGA
ATTATGGTGTAACGGTACTGCCGACCTTCAAGGGTCAACCATCCAAACCGTTCGTTGGCGTGCTGAGCGC
AGGTATTAACGCCGCCAGTCCGAACAAAGAGCTGGCAAAAGAGTTCCTCGAAAACTATCTGCTGACTGAT
GAAGGTCTGGAAGCGGTTAATAAAGACAAACCGCTGGGTGCCGTAGCGCTGAAGTCTTACGAGGAAGAGT
TGGCGAAAGATCCACGTATTGCCGCCACCATGGAAAACGCCCAGAAAGGTGAAATCATGCCGAACATCCC
GCAGATGTCCGCTTTCTGGTATGCCGTGCGTACTGCGGTGATCAACGCCGCCAGCGGTCGTCAGACTGTC
GATGAAGCCCTGAAAGACGCGCAGACTAATTCGGGATCTGATATCACAAGTTTGTACAAAAAAGTTGGCG
AAAACCTGTACTTCCAAGGCCTGAACGACATCTTCGAAGCCCAGAAGATTGAGTGGCATGAAGGG
[747 nt withheld, positions 1326-2072]
TAATCAACTTTCTTGTACAAAGTGGTGATATCGCTAGCTAGATAGCTAGAAGCTTGCGGCCGCACAGCTG
TATACACGTGCAAGCCAGCCAGAACTCGCTCCTGAAGACCCAGAGGATCTCGAGCACCACCACCACCACC
ACTAATGTTAATTAAGTTGGGCGTTCCTAGGCTGATAAAACAGAATTTGCCTGGCGGCAGTAGCGCGGTG
GTCCCACCTGACCCCATGCCGAACTCAGAAGTGAAACGCCGTAGCGCCGATGGTAGTGTGGGGTCTCCCC
ATGCGAGAGTAGGGAACTGCCAGGCATCAAATAAAACGAAAGGCTCAGTCGAAAGACTGGGCCTTTCGTT
TTATCTGTTGTTTGTCGGTGAACGCTCTCCTGAGTAGGACAAATCCGCCGGGAGCGGATTTGAACGTTGC
GAAGCAACGGCCCGGAGGGTGGCGGGCAGGACGCCCGCCATAAACTGCCAGGCATCAAATTAAGCAGAAG
GCCATCCTGACGGATGGCCTTTTTGCGTTTCTACAAACTCTTTTGTTTATTTTTCTAAATACATTCAAAT
ATGTATCCGCTGAGCAATAACTAGCATAACCCCTTGGGGCCTCTAAACGGGTCTTGAGGGGTTTTTTGCT
GAAAGGAGGAACTATATCCGGATTGGCGAATGGG
[124 nt withheld, positions 2737-2860]
C
[91 nt withheld, positions 2862-2952]
A
[49 nt withheld, positions 2954-3002]
CCTTTGACGTTGGAGTCCACGTTCTTT
[37 nt withheld, positions 3030-3066]
ACCCTATCTCGGTCTATTCTTTTGATTTATAAGGGATTTTGCCGATTTCGGCCTATTGGTTAAAAAATGA
GCTGATTTAACAAAAATTTAACGCGAATTTTAACAAAATATTAACGTTTACAATTTCTGGCGGCACGATG
GCATGAGATTATCAAAAAGGATCTTCACCTAGATCCTTTTAAATTAAAAATGAAGTTTTAAATCAATCTA
AAGTATATATGAGTAAACTTGGTCTGACAGTTACCAATGCTTAATCAGTGAGGCACCTATCTCAGCGATC
TGTCTATTTCGTTCATCCATAGTTGCCTGACTCCCCGTCGTGTAGATAACTACGATACGGGAGGGCTTAC
CATCTGGCCCCAGTGCTGCAATGATACCGCGAGACCCACGCTCACCGGCTCCAGATTTATCAGCAATAAA
CCAGCCAGCCGGAAGGGCCGAGCGCAGAAGTGGTCCTGCAACTTTATCCGCCTCCATCCAGTCTATTAAT
TGTTGCCGGGAAGCTAGAGTAAGTAGTTCGCCAGTTAATAGTTTGCGCAACGTTGTTGCCATTGCTACAG
GCATCGTGGTGTCACGCTCGTCGTTTGGTATGGCTTCATTCAGCTCCGGTTCCCAACGATCAAGGCGAGT
TACATGATCCCCCATGTTGTGCAAAAAAGCGGTTAGCTCCTTCGGTCCTCCGATCGTTGTCAGAAGTAAG
TTGGCCGCAGTGTTATCACTCATGGTTATGGCAGCACTGCATAATTCTCTTACTGTCATGCCATCCGTAA
GATGCTTTTCTGTGACTGGTGAGTACTCAACCAAGTCATTCTGAGAATAGTGTATGCGGCGACCGAGTTG
CTCTTGCCCGGCGTCAATACGGGATAATACCGCGCCACATAGCAGAACTTTAAAAGTGCTCATCATTGGA
AAACGTTCTTCGGGGCGAAAACTCTCAAGGATCTTACCGCTGTTGAGATCCAGTTCGATGTAACCCACTC
GTGCACCCAACTGATCTTCAGCATCTTTTACTTTCACCAGCGTTTCTGGGTGAGCAAAAACAGGAAGGCA
AAATGCCGCAAAAAAGGGAATAAGGGCGACACGGAAATGTTGAATACTCATACTCTTCCTTTTTCAATCA
TGATTGAAGCATTTATCAGGGTTATTGTCTCATGAGCGGATACATATTTGAATGTATTTAGAAAAATAAA
CAAATAGGTCATGACCAAAATCCCTTAACGTGAGTTTTCGTTCCACTGAGCGTCAGACCCCGTAGAAAAG
ATCAAAGGATCTTCTTGAGATCCTTTTTTTCTGCGCGTAATCTGCTGCTTGCAAACAAAAAAACCACCGC
TACCAGCGGTGGTTTGTTTGCCGGATCAAGAGCTACCAACTCTTTTTCCGAAGGTAACTGGCTTCAGCAG
AGCGCAGATACCAAATACTGTCCTTCTAGTGTAGCCGTAGTTAGGCCACCACTTCAAGAACTCTGTAGCA
CCGCCTACATACCTCGCTCTGCTAATCCTGTTACCAGTGGCTGCTGCCAGTGGCGATAAGTCGTGTCTTA
CCGGGTTGGACTCAAGACGATAGTTACCGGATAAGGCGCAGCGGTCGGGCTGAACGGGGGGTTCGTGCAC
ACAGCCCAGCTTGGAGCGAACGACCTACACCGAACTGAGATACCTACAGCGTGAGCTATGAGAAAGCGCC
ACGCTTCCCGAAGGGAGAAAGGCGGACAGGTATCCGGTAAGCGGCAGGGTCGGAACAGGAGAGCGCACGA
GGGAGCTTCCAGGGGGAAACGCCTGGTATCTTTATAGTCCTGTCGGGTTTCGCCACCTCTGACTTGAGCG
TCGATTTTTGTGATGCTCGTCAGGGGGGCGGAGCCTATGGAAAAACGCCAGCAACGCGGCCTTTTTACGG
TTCCTGGCCTTTTGCTGGCCTTTTGCTCACATGTTCTTTCCTGCGTTATCCCCTGATTCTGTGGATAACC
GTATTACCGCCTTTGAGTGAGCTGATACCGCTCGCCGCAGCCGAACGACCGAGCGCAGCGAGTCAGTGAG
CGAGGAAGCGGAAGAGCGCCTGATGCGGTATTTTCTCCTTACGCATCTGTGCGGTATTTCACACCGCAAT
GGTGCACTCTCAGTACAATCTGCTCTGATGCCGCATAGTTAAGCCAGTATACACTCCGCTATCGCTACGT
GACTGGGTCATGGCTGCGCCCCGACACCCGCCAACACCCGCTGACGCGCCCTGACGGGCTTGTCTGCTCC
CGGCATCCGCTTACAGACAAGCTGTGACCGTCTCCGGGAGCTGCATGTGTCAGAGGTTTTCACCGTCATC
ACCGAAACGCGCGAGGCAGCTGCGGTAAAGCTCATCAGCGTGGTCGTGAAGCGATTCACAGATGTCTGCC
TGTTCATCCGCGTCCAGCTCGTTGAGTTTCTCCAGAAGCGTTAATGTCTGGCTTCTGATAAAGCGGGCCA
TGTTAAGGGCGGTTTTTTCCTGTTTGGTCACTGATGCCTCCGTGTAAGGGGGATTTCTGTTCATGGGGGT
AATGATACCGATGAAACGAGAGAGGATGCTCACGATACGGGTTACTGATGATGAACATGCCCGGTTACTG
GAACGTTGTGAGGGTAAACAACTGGCGGTATGGATGCGGCGGGACCAGAGAAAAATCACTCAGGGTCAAT
GCCAGCGCTTCGTTAATACAGATGTAGGTGTTCCACAGGGTAGCCAGCAGCATCCTGCGATGCAGATCCG
GAACATAATGGTGCAGGGCGCTGACTTCCGCGTTTCCAGACTTTACGAAACACGGAAACCGAAGACCATT
CATGTTGTTGCTCAGGTCGCAGACGTTTTGCAGCAGCAGTCGCTTCACGTTCGCTCGCGTATCGGTGATT
CATTCTGCTAACCAGTAAGGCAACCCCGCCAGCCTAGCCGGGTCCTCAACGACAGGAGCACGATCATGCT
AGTCATGCCCCGCGCCCACCGGAAGGAGCTGACTGGGTTGAAGGCTCTCAAGGGCATCGGTCGAGATCCC
GGTGCCTAATGAGTGAGCTAACTTACATTAATTGCGTTGCGCTCACTGCCCGCTTTCCAGTCGGGAAACC
TGTCGTGCCAGCTGCATTAATGAATCGGCCAACGCGCGGGGAGAGGCGGTTTGCGTATTGGGCGCCAGGG
TGGTTTTTCTTTTCACCAGTGAGACGGGCAACAGCTGATTGCCCTTCACCGCCTGGCCCTGAGAGAGTTG
CAGCAAGCGGTCCACGCTGGTTTGCCCCAGCAGGCGAAAATCCTGTTTGATGGTGGTTAACGGCGGGATA
TAACATGAGCTGTCTTCGGTATCGTCGTATCCCACTACCGAGATGTCCGCACCAACGCGCAGCCCGGACT
CGGTAATGGCGCGCATTGCGCCCAGCGCCATCTGATCGTTGGCAACCAGCATCGCAGTGGGAACGATGCC
CTCATTCAGCATTTGCATGGTTTGTTGAAAACCGGACATGGCACTCCAGTCGCCTTCCCGTTCCGCTATC
GGCTGAATTTGATTGCGAGTGAGATATTTATGCCAGCCAGCCAGACGCAGACGCGCCGAGACAGAACTTA
ATGGGCCCGCTAACAGCGCGATTTGCTGGTGACCCAATGCGACCAGATGCTCCACGCCCAGTCGCGTACC
GTCTTCATGGGAGAAAATAATACTGTTGATGGGTGTCTGGTCAGAGACATCAAGAAATAACGCCGGAACA
TTAGTGCAGGCAGCTTCCACAGCAATGGCATCCTGGTCATCCAGCGGATAGTTAATGATCAGCCCACTGA
CGCGTTGCGCGAGAAGATTGTGCACCGCCGCTTTACAGGCTTCGACGCCGCTTCGTTCTACCATCGACAC
CACCACGCTGGCACCCAGTTGATCGGCGCGAGATTTAATCGCCGCGACAATTTGCGACGGCGCGTGCAGG
GCCAGACTGGAGGTGGCAACGCCAATCAGCAACGACTGTTTGCCCGCCAGTTGTTGTGCCACGCGGTTGG
GAATGTAATTCAGCTCCGCCATCGCCGCTTCCACTTTTTCCCGCGTTTTCGCAGAAACGTGGCTGGCCTG
GTTCACCACGCGGGAAACGGTCTGATAAGAGACACCGGCATACTCTGCGACATCGTATAACGTTACTGGT
TTCACATTCACCACCCTGAATTGACTCTCTTCCGGGCGCTATCATGCCATACCGCGAAAGGTTTTGCGCC
ATTCGATGGTGTCCGGGATCTCGACGCTCTCCCTTATGCGACTCCTGCATTAGGAAGCAGCCCAGTAGTA
GGTTGAGGCCGTTGAGCACCGCCGCCGCAAGGAATGGTGCATGCAAGGAGATGGCGCCCAACAGTCCCCC
GGCCACGGGGCCTGCCACCATACCCACGCCGAAACAAGCGCTCATGAGCCCGAAGTGGCGAGCCCGATCT
TCCCCATCGGTGATGTCGGCGATATAGGCGCCAGCAACCGCACCTGTGGCGCCGGTGATGCCGGCCACGA
TGCGTCCGGCGTAGAGGATCGAGATCGATCTCGATCCCGCGAAA
Features (pLannotate 1.2.2; 27 found; start..end, strand, type, name):
      2..20      +  promoter       T7 promoter: promoter for bacteriophage T7 RNA polymerase
     21..45      +  protein_bind   lac operator: The lac repressor binds to the lac operator to inhibit transcription in E. coli. This inhibition can be relieved by adding lactose or isopropyl-β-D-thiogalactopyranoside (IPTG). lac repressor encoded by lacI
     60..82      +  RBS            RBS: efficient ribosome binding site from bacteriophage T7 gene 10 (Olins and Rangwala, 1989)
     99..116     +  CDS            7xHis (fragment): 6xHis affinity tag
    120..1217    +  CDS            MBP: maltose binding protein from E. coli; malE (mutated); This version of the gene does not encode a signal sequence, so MBP will remain in the cytosol.
   1237..1254    +  protein_bind   attB1 (fragment): mutant version of attB; core recombination site for the Gateway® BP reaction BP Clonase™
   1260..1276    +  CDS            TEV site (fragment): tobacco etch virus (TEV) protease recognition and cleavage site
   1326..2072    +  CDS            LGALS3 (sequence withheld): LEG3_HUMAN - Also known as MAC2. Experimental evidence at protein level: Swiss-Prot protein existence level 1. Galactose-specific lectin which binds IgE. May mediate with the alpha-3, beta-1 integrin the stimulation by CSPG4 of endothelial cells migration. Together with DMBT1, required for terminal differentiation of columnar epithelial cells during early embryogenesis (By similarity). In the nucleus: acts as a pre-mRNA splicing factor. Involved in acute inflammatory responses including neutrophil activation and adhesion, chemoattraction of monocytes macrophages, opsonization of apoptotic neut
   2080..2097    -  protein_bind   attB2 (fragment): mutant version of attB; core recombination site for the Gateway® BP reaction BP Clonase™
   2197..2214    +  CDS            9xHis (fragment): 9xHis affinity tag
   2261..2376    +  ncRNA          5S rRNA: Accession: RF00001 - 5S ribosomal RNA
   2380..2466    +  terminator     rrnB T1 terminator: Escherichia coli rrnB; transcription terminator T1 from the E. coli rrnB gene
   2558..2585    +  terminator     rrnB T2 terminator: transcription terminator T2 from the E. coli rrnB gene
   2604..2643    +  promoter       AmpR promoter (fragment): bla
   2653..2700    +  terminator     T7 terminator: transcription terminator for bacteriophage T7 RNA polymerase
   2737..3192    +  rep_origin     f1 ori (sequence partly withheld): f1 bacteriophage origin of replication; arrow indicates direction of (+) strand synthesis
   3307..4167    -  CDS            AmpR: β-lactamase; bla; confers resistance to ampicillin, carbenicillin, and related antibiotics
   4168..4260    -  promoter       AmpR promoter: bla
   4341..4929    +  rep_origin     ori: high-copy-number ColE1/pMB1/pBR322/pUC origin of replication
   5115..5254    -  misc_feature   bom: basis of mobility region from pBR322
   5356..5547    -  CDS            rop: Rop protein, which maintains plasmids at low copy number; rop
   5564..5944    +  CDS            YPB1_ECOLX: Protein predicted: Swiss-Prot protein existence level 4. From Escherichia coli.
   6006..6070    -  CDS            TcR (fragment): tetracycline efflux protein; tet; confers resistance to tetracycline
   6085..6106    -  protein_bind   CAP binding site: CAP binding activates transcription in the presence of cAMP. E. coli catabolite activator protein
   6119..7201    -  CDS            lacI: lac repressor; lacI; The lac repressor binds to the lac operator to inhibit transcription in E. coli. This inhibition can be relieved by adding lactose or isopropyl-β-D-thiogalactopyranoside (IPTG).
   7202..7279    -  promoter       lacI promoter: lacI
   7287..7566    -  CDS            TcR (fragment): tetracycline efflux protein; tet; confers resistance to tetracycline
