[The description below was written by a language model from this plasmid's Addgene catalogue record and pLannotate feature annotations shown in this document.]
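Description:
R725-X20-566: His6-MBP-tev-Avi-Hs.LGALS3 is a 7,590-nt bacterial expression plasmid built by Gateway recombination into the pDest-566 destination backbone and intended for producing human galectin-3 (LGALS3) in E. coli. It is maintained through a ColE1/pBR322-type origin accompanied by the bom region and the rop gene. The presence of rop fits the low-copy designation in the catalogue entry, even though the automated annotation gives the origin a generic high-copy label. Selection is by ampicillin through the β-lactamase gene. An f1 origin is also present, and short tetracycline-resistance fragments are non-functional remnants of the parental backbone.

Expression is driven by a T7 promoter followed directly by a lac operator and the phage T7 gene 10 ribosome binding site. The plasmid carries its own lacI gene, so transcription is repressed until induced with IPTG in a host that supplies T7 RNA polymerase. The open reading frame begins with a His6 tag and a signal-sequence-free maltose binding protein, which stays in the cytosol and generally aids solubility and affinity purification. It then continues through the attB1 recombination scar, a TEV protease cleavage site, and the LGALS3 coding sequence, which is followed by attB2. The catalogue name places an Avi tag, a substrate for site-specific biotinylation by BirA, between the TEV site and galectin-3. The feature table does not annotate this tag, although an unannotated gap lies at that position. TEV cleavage would therefore remove His6-MBP and leave Avi-tagged galectin-3. Downstream lie rrnB T1/T2 and T7 terminators, plus an annotated His-tag fragment beyond attB2 that appears to be backbone sequence outside the fusion. The associated publication concerns biophysical analysis of KRAS recruitment to the plasma membrane.
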