Addgene plasmid #159700: R725-X20-566: His6-MBP-tev-Avi-Hs.LGALS3
Purpose: E. coli protein expression
Depositing lab: Dominic Esposito. Depositing organization: National Cancer Institute (NCI). Publication: Quantitative biophysical analysis defines key components modulating recruitment of the GTPase KRAS to the plasma membrane. Lakshman B, Messing S, Schmid EM, Clogston JD, Gillette WK, Esposito D, Kessing B, Fletcher DA, Nissley DV, McCormick F, Stephen AG, Jean-Francois FL. J Biol Chem. 2019 Feb 8;294(6):2193-2207. doi: 10.1074/jbc.RA118.005669. Epub 2018 Dec 17. PubMed 30559287.
Backbone
  Vector backbone: pDest-566
  Vector type: Bacterial Expression
Growth in bacteria
  Bacterial resistance: Ampicillin, 100 μg/mL
  Growth temperature: 37°C
  Growth strain: DH5alpha
  Copy number: Low Copy
Gene/Insert
  Gene/Insert name: His6-MBP-tev-Avi-Hs.LGALS3 (alt name: Galectin-3)
  Species: H. sapiens (human)
  Entrez Gene: LGALS3 (a.k.a. CBP35, GAL3, GALBP, GALIG, L31, LGALS2, MAC2)
  Tag / fusion protein: His6-MBP-tev-Avi (N terminal on insert)
  Cloning method: Gateway Cloning
Terms and licenses: Academic/Nonprofit Terms; Industry Terms: Not Available to Industry
How to cite: R725-X20-566: His6-MBP-tev-Avi-Hs.LGALS3 was a gift from Dominic Esposito (Addgene plasmid # 159700 ; http://n2t.net/addgene:159700 ; RRID:Addgene_159700)
